Addgene plasmid #244531: R919-X68-566
Purpose: Bacterial protein expression of His6-MBP-tev-Hs.HRAS(1-169) G13C
Depositing lab: Dominic Esposito. Depositing organization: Frederick National Laboratory.
Backbone
  Vector backbone: pDest-566
  Backbone size w/o insert (bp): 6800
  Vector type: Bacterial Expression
Growth in bacteria
  Bacterial resistance: Ampicillin, 100 μg/mL
  Growth temperature: 37°C
  Growth strain: DH5alpha
  Copy number: High Copy
Gene/Insert
  Gene/Insert name: His6-MBP-tev-Hs.HRAS(1-169) G13C
  Species: H. sapiens (human)
  Entrez Gene: HRAS (a.k.a. C-BAS/HAS, C-H-RAS, C-HA-RAS1, CTLO, H-RASIDX, HAMSV, HRAS1, RASH1, p21ras)
  Tag / fusion protein: His6-MBP (N terminal on insert)
  Cloning method: Gateway Cloning
Terms and licenses: Academic/Nonprofit Terms; Industry Terms: Not Available to Industry
How to cite: R919-X68-566 was a gift from Dominic Esposito (Addgene plasmid # 244531 ; http://n2t.net/addgene:244531 ; RRID:Addgene_244531)
