[The description below was written by a language model from this plasmid's Addgene catalogue record and pLannotate feature annotations shown in this document.]
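Description:
R919-X68-566 is a bacterial expression plasmid built by Gateway recombination into the pDest-566 destination backbone, designed to produce a human HRAS fragment (residues 1-169) carrying the G13C substitution as a His6-MBP fusion in E. coli. The sequenced plasmid is about 7.3 kb. It replicates from a ColE1/pMB1-type origin and is selected with ampicillin through the β-lactamase gene. The catalogue lists it as high copy, although the annotation also detects the pBR322-derived bom region and a rop gene, which normally moderates copy number. An f1 origin and short remnants of a tetracycline resistance gene are also present as backbone carry-over and are not functional markers.

Expression is driven by a T7 promoter immediately followed by a lac operator and the T7 gene 10 ribosome binding site, with a lacI gene on the plasmid supplying repressor. Transcription therefore depends on a host providing T7 RNA polymerase and is induced with IPTG. The open reading frame begins with a hexahistidine tag and a signal-sequence-free maltose binding protein, which stays cytosolic and commonly improves solubility. It continues through the attB1 recombination scar into a TEV protease recognition site and then the HRAS coding segment, which ends just before attB2. The TEV site allows the His6-MBP partner to be removed after affinity purification, releasing the HRAS G-domain. A downstream His-tag-like sequence lies beyond attB2, presumably outside the reading frame, and is followed by the rrnB T1/T2 and T7 terminators. The construct is suited to producing recombinant mutant HRAS protein, although the record states no specific downstream application.
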