Features (pLannotate 1.2.2; 27 found; start..end, strand, type, name):
      2..20      +  promoter       T7 promoter: promoter for bacteriophage T7 RNA polymerase
     21..45      +  protein_bind   lac operator: The lac repressor binds to the lac operator to inhibit transcription in E. coli. This inhibition can be relieved by adding lactose or isopropyl-β-D-thiogalactopyranoside (IPTG). lac repressor encoded by lacI
     60..82      +  RBS            RBS: efficient ribosome binding site from bacteriophage T7 gene 10 (Olins and Rangwala, 1989)
     99..116     +  CDS            7xHis (fragment): 6xHis affinity tag
    120..1217    +  CDS            MBP: maltose binding protein from E. coli; malE (mutated); This version of the gene does not encode a signal sequence, so MBP will remain in the cytosol.
   1237..1254    +  protein_bind   attB1 (fragment): mutant version of attB; core recombination site for the Gateway® BP reaction BP Clonase™
   1260..1276    +  CDS            TEV site (fragment): tobacco etch virus (TEV) protease recognition and cleavage site
   1281..1787    +  CDS            H-Ras (fragment): human small GTPase proto-oncoprotein
   1795..1812    -  protein_bind   attB2 (fragment): mutant version of attB; core recombination site for the Gateway® BP reaction BP Clonase™
   1912..1929    +  CDS            9xHis (fragment): 9xHis affinity tag
   1976..2091    +  ncRNA          5S rRNA: Accession: RF00001 - 5S ribosomal RNA
   2095..2181    +  terminator     rrnB T1 terminator: Escherichia coli rrnB; transcription terminator T1 from the E. coli rrnB gene
   2273..2300    +  terminator     rrnB T2 terminator: transcription terminator T2 from the E. coli rrnB gene
   2319..2358    +  promoter       AmpR promoter (fragment): bla
   2368..2415    +  terminator     T7 terminator: transcription terminator for bacteriophage T7 RNA polymerase
   2452..2907    +  rep_origin     f1 ori (sequence partly withheld): f1 bacteriophage origin of replication; arrow indicates direction of (+) strand synthesis
   3022..3882    -  CDS            AmpR: β-lactamase; bla; confers resistance to ampicillin, carbenicillin, and related antibiotics
   3883..3975    -  promoter       AmpR promoter: bla
   4056..4644    +  rep_origin     ori: high-copy-number ColE1/pMB1/pBR322/pUC origin of replication
   4830..4969    -  misc_feature   bom: basis of mobility region from pBR322
   5071..5262    -  CDS            rop: Rop protein, which maintains plasmids at low copy number; rop
   5279..5659    +  CDS            YPB1_ECOLX: Protein predicted: Swiss-Prot protein existence level 4. From Escherichia coli.
   5721..5785    -  CDS            TcR (fragment): tetracycline efflux protein; tet; confers resistance to tetracycline
   5800..5821    -  protein_bind   CAP binding site: CAP binding activates transcription in the presence of cAMP. E. coli catabolite activator protein
   5834..6916    -  CDS            lacI: lac repressor; lacI; The lac repressor binds to the lac operator to inhibit transcription in E. coli. This inhibition can be relieved by adding lactose or isopropyl-β-D-thiogalactopyranoside (IPTG).
   6917..6994    -  promoter       lacI promoter: lacI
   7002..7281    -  CDS            TcR (fragment): tetracycline efflux protein; tet; confers resistance to tetracycline
>Addgene plasmid #244531 | R919-X68-566 | addgene full sequence | sequence record 488758 | Addgene NGS Result
TTAATACGACTCACTATAGGGGAATTGTGAGCGGATAACAATTCCCCTCTAGAAATAATTTTGTTTAACT
TTAAGAAGGAGATATACATATGAGATCCCATCACCATCACCATCACGGCAAAATCGAAGAAGGTAAACTG
GTAATCTGGATTAACGGCGATAAAGGCTATAACGGTCTCGCTGAAGTCGGTAAGAAATTCGAGAAAGATA
CCGGAATTAAAGTCACCGTTGAGCATCCGGATAAACTGGAAGAGAAATTCCCACAGGTTGCGGCAACTGG
CGATGGCCCTGACATTATCTTCTGGGCACACGACCGCTTTGGTGGCTACGCTCAATCTGGCCTGTTGGCT
GAAATCACCCCGGACAAAGCGTTCCAGGACAAGCTGTATCCGTTTACCTGGGATGCCGTACGTTACAACG
GCAAGCTGATTGCTTACCCGATCGCTGTTGAAGCGTTATCGCTGATTTATAACAAAGATCTGCTGCCGAA
CCCGCCAAAAACCTGGGAAGAGATCCCGGCGCTGGATAAAGAACTGAAAGCGAAAGGTAAGAGCGCGCTG
ATGTTCAACCTGCAAGAACCGTACTTCACCTGGCCGCTGATTGCTGCTGACGGGGGTTATGCGTTCAAGT
ATGAAAACGGCAAGTACGACATTAAAGACGTGGGCGTGGATAACGCTGGCGCGAAAGCGGGTCTGACCTT
CCTGGTTGACCTGATTAAAAACAAACACATGAATGCAGACACCGATTACTCCATCGCAGAAGCTGCCTTT
AATAAAGGCGAAACAGCGATGACCATCAACGGCCCGTGGGCATGGTCCAACATCGACACCAGCAAAGTGA
ATTATGGTGTAACGGTACTGCCGACCTTCAAGGGTCAACCATCCAAACCGTTCGTTGGCGTGCTGAGCGC
AGGTATTAACGCCGCCAGTCCGAACAAAGAGCTGGCAAAAGAGTTCCTCGAAAACTATCTGCTGACTGAT
GAAGGTCTGGAAGCGGTTAATAAAGACAAACCGCTGGGTGCCGTAGCGCTGAAGTCTTACGAGGAAGAGT
TGGCGAAAGATCCACGTATTGCCGCCACCATGGAAAACGCCCAGAAAGGTGAAATCATGCCGAACATCCC
GCAGATGTCCGCTTTCTGGTATGCCGTGCGTACTGCGGTGATCAACGCCGCCAGCGGTCGTCAGACTGTC
GATGAAGCCCTGAAAGACGCGCAGACTAATTCGGGATCTGATATCACAAGTTTGTACAAAAAAGTTGGCG
AAAACCTGTACTTCCAAGGCATGACGGAATATAAGCTGGTGGTGGTGGGCGCCGGCTGTGTGGGCAAGAG
TGCGCTGACCATCCAGCTGATCCAGAACCATTTTGTGGACGAATACGACCCCACTATAGAGGATTCCTAC
CGGAAGCAGGTGGTCATTGATGGGGAGACGTGCCTGTTGGACATCCTGGATACCGCCGGCCAGGAGGAGT
ACAGCGCCATGCGGGACCAGTACATGCGCACCGGGGAGGGCTTCCTGTGTGTGTTTGCCATCAACAACAC
CAAGTCTTTTGAGGACATCCACCAGTACAGGGAGCAGATCAAACGGGTGAAGGACTCGGATGACGTGCCC
ATGGTGCTGGTGGGGAACAAGTGTGACCTGGCTGCACGCACTGTGGAATCTCGGCAGGCTCAGGACCTCG
CCCGAAGCTACGGCATCCCCTACATCGAGACCTCGGCCAAGACCCGGCAGGGAGTGGAGGATGCCTTCTA
CACGTTGGTGCGTGAGATCCGGCAGCACAAGCTGCGGTAATCAACTTTCTTGTACAAAGTGGTGATATCG
CTAGCTAGATAGCTAGAAGCTTGCGGCCGCACAGCTGTATACACGTGCAAGCCAGCCAGAACTCGCTCCT
GAAGACCCAGAGGATCTCGAGCACCACCACCACCACCACTAATGTTAATTAAGTTGGGCGTTCCTAGGCT
GATAAAACAGAATTTGCCTGGCGGCAGTAGCGCGGTGGTCCCACCTGACCCCATGCCGAACTCAGAAGTG
AAACGCCGTAGCGCCGATGGTAGTGTGGGGTCTCCCCATGCGAGAGTAGGGAACTGCCAGGCATCAAATA
AAACGAAAGGCTCAGTCGAAAGACTGGGCCTTTCGTTTTATCTGTTGTTTGTCGGTGAACGCTCTCCTGA
GTAGGACAAATCCGCCGGGAGCGGATTTGAACGTTGCGAAGCAACGGCCCGGAGGGTGGCGGGCAGGACG
CCCGCCATAAACTGCCAGGCATCAAATTAAGCAGAAGGCCATCCTGACGGATGGCCTTTTTGCGTTTCTA
CAAACTCTTTTGTTTATTTTTCTAAATACATTCAAATATGTATCCGCTGAGCAATAACTAGCATAACCCC
TTGGGGCCTCTAAACGGGTCTTGAGGGGTTTTTTGCTGAAAGGAGGAACTATATCCGGATTGGCGAATGG
G
[124 nt withheld, positions 2452-2575]
C
[91 nt withheld, positions 2577-2667]
A
[49 nt withheld, positions 2669-2717]
CCTTTGACGTTGGAGTCCACGTTCTTT
[37 nt withheld, positions 2745-2781]
ACCCTATCTCGGTCTATTCTTTTGATTTATAAGGGATTTTGCCGATTTCGGCCTATTGGTTAAAAAATGA
GCTGATTTAACAAAAATTTAACGCGAATTTTAACAAAATATTAACGTTTACAATTTCTGGCGGCACGATG
GCATGAGATTATCAAAAAGGATCTTCACCTAGATCCTTTTAAATTAAAAATGAAGTTTTAAATCAATCTA
AAGTATATATGAGTAAACTTGGTCTGACAGTTACCAATGCTTAATCAGTGAGGCACCTATCTCAGCGATC
TGTCTATTTCGTTCATCCATAGTTGCCTGACTCCCCGTCGTGTAGATAACTACGATACGGGAGGGCTTAC
CATCTGGCCCCAGTGCTGCAATGATACCGCGAGACCCACGCTCACCGGCTCCAGATTTATCAGCAATAAA
CCAGCCAGCCGGAAGGGCCGAGCGCAGAAGTGGTCCTGCAACTTTATCCGCCTCCATCCAGTCTATTAAT
TGTTGCCGGGAAGCTAGAGTAAGTAGTTCGCCAGTTAATAGTTTGCGCAACGTTGTTGCCATTGCTACAG
GCATCGTGGTGTCACGCTCGTCGTTTGGTATGGCTTCATTCAGCTCCGGTTCCCAACGATCAAGGCGAGT
TACATGATCCCCCATGTTGTGCAAAAAAGCGGTTAGCTCCTTCGGTCCTCCGATCGTTGTCAGAAGTAAG
TTGGCCGCAGTGTTATCACTCATGGTTATGGCAGCACTGCATAATTCTCTTACTGTCATGCCATCCGTAA
GATGCTTTTCTGTGACTGGTGAGTACTCAACCAAGTCATTCTGAGAATAGTGTATGCGGCGACCGAGTTG
CTCTTGCCCGGCGTCAATACGGGATAATACCGCGCCACATAGCAGAACTTTAAAAGTGCTCATCATTGGA
AAACGTTCTTCGGGGCGAAAACTCTCAAGGATCTTACCGCTGTTGAGATCCAGTTCGATGTAACCCACTC
GTGCACCCAACTGATCTTCAGCATCTTTTACTTTCACCAGCGTTTCTGGGTGAGCAAAAACAGGAAGGCA
AAATGCCGCAAAAAAGGGAATAAGGGCGACACGGAAATGTTGAATACTCATACTCTTCCTTTTTCAATCA
TGATTGAAGCATTTATCAGGGTTATTGTCTCATGAGCGGATACATATTTGAATGTATTTAGAAAAATAAA
CAAATAGGTCATGACCAAAATCCCTTAACGTGAGTTTTCGTTCCACTGAGCGTCAGACCCCGTAGAAAAG
ATCAAAGGATCTTCTTGAGATCCTTTTTTTCTGCGCGTAATCTGCTGCTTGCAAACAAAAAAACCACCGC
TACCAGCGGTGGTTTGTTTGCCGGATCAAGAGCTACCAACTCTTTTTCCGAAGGTAACTGGCTTCAGCAG
AGCGCAGATACCAAATACTGTCCTTCTAGTGTAGCCGTAGTTAGGCCACCACTTCAAGAACTCTGTAGCA
CCGCCTACATACCTCGCTCTGCTAATCCTGTTACCAGTGGCTGCTGCCAGTGGCGATAAGTCGTGTCTTA
CCGGGTTGGACTCAAGACGATAGTTACCGGATAAGGCGCAGCGGTCGGGCTGAACGGGGGGTTCGTGCAC
ACAGCCCAGCTTGGAGCGAACGACCTACACCGAACTGAGATACCTACAGCGTGAGCTATGAGAAAGCGCC
ACGCTTCCCGAAGGGAGAAAGGCGGACAGGTATCCGGTAAGCGGCAGGGTCGGAACAGGAGAGCGCACGA
GGGAGCTTCCAGGGGGAAACGCCTGGTATCTTTATAGTCCTGTCGGGTTTCGCCACCTCTGACTTGAGCG
TCGATTTTTGTGATGCTCGTCAGGGGGGCGGAGCCTATGGAAAAACGCCAGCAACGCGGCCTTTTTACGG
TTCCTGGCCTTTTGCTGGCCTTTTGCTCACATGTTCTTTCCTGCGTTATCCCCTGATTCTGTGGATAACC
GTATTACCGCCTTTGAGTGAGCTGATACCGCTCGCCGCAGCCGAACGACCGAGCGCAGCGAGTCAGTGAG
CGAGGAAGCGGAAGAGCGCCTGATGCGGTATTTTCTCCTTACGCATCTGTGCGGTATTTCACACCGCAAT
GGTGCACTCTCAGTACAATCTGCTCTGATGCCGCATAGTTAAGCCAGTATACACTCCGCTATCGCTACGT
GACTGGGTCATGGCTGCGCCCCGACACCCGCCAACACCCGCTGACGCGCCCTGACGGGCTTGTCTGCTCC
CGGCATCCGCTTACAGACAAGCTGTGACCGTCTCCGGGAGCTGCATGTGTCAGAGGTTTTCACCGTCATC
ACCGAAACGCGCGAGGCAGCTGCGGTAAAGCTCATCAGCGTGGTCGTGAAGCGATTCACAGATGTCTGCC
TGTTCATCCGCGTCCAGCTCGTTGAGTTTCTCCAGAAGCGTTAATGTCTGGCTTCTGATAAAGCGGGCCA
TGTTAAGGGCGGTTTTTTCCTGTTTGGTCACTGATGCCTCCGTGTAAGGGGGATTTCTGTTCATGGGGGT
AATGATACCGATGAAACGAGAGAGGATGCTCACGATACGGGTTACTGATGATGAACATGCCCGGTTACTG
GAACGTTGTGAGGGTAAACAACTGGCGGTATGGATGCGGCGGGACCAGAGAAAAATCACTCAGGGTCAAT
GCCAGCGCTTCGTTAATACAGATGTAGGTGTTCCACAGGGTAGCCAGCAGCATCCTGCGATGCAGATCCG
GAACATAATGGTGCAGGGCGCTGACTTCCGCGTTTCCAGACTTTACGAAACACGGAAACCGAAGACCATT
CATGTTGTTGCTCAGGTCGCAGACGTTTTGCAGCAGCAGTCGCTTCACGTTCGCTCGCGTATCGGTGATT
CATTCTGCTAACCAGTAAGGCAACCCCGCCAGCCTAGCCGGGTCCTCAACGACAGGAGCACGATCATGCT
AGTCATGCCCCGCGCCCACCGGAAGGAGCTGACTGGGTTGAAGGCTCTCAAGGGCATCGGTCGAGATCCC
GGTGCCTAATGAGTGAGCTAACTTACATTAATTGCGTTGCGCTCACTGCCCGCTTTCCAGTCGGGAAACC
TGTCGTGCCAGCTGCATTAATGAATCGGCCAACGCGCGGGGAGAGGCGGTTTGCGTATTGGGCGCCAGGG
TGGTTTTTCTTTTCACCAGTGAGACGGGCAACAGCTGATTGCCCTTCACCGCCTGGCCCTGAGAGAGTTG
CAGCAAGCGGTCCACGCTGGTTTGCCCCAGCAGGCGAAAATCCTGTTTGATGGTGGTTAACGGCGGGATA
TAACATGAGCTGTCTTCGGTATCGTCGTATCCCACTACCGAGATGTCCGCACCAACGCGCAGCCCGGACT
CGGTAATGGCGCGCATTGCGCCCAGCGCCATCTGATCGTTGGCAACCAGCATCGCAGTGGGAACGATGCC
CTCATTCAGCATTTGCATGGTTTGTTGAAAACCGGACATGGCACTCCAGTCGCCTTCCCGTTCCGCTATC
GGCTGAATTTGATTGCGAGTGAGATATTTATGCCAGCCAGCCAGACGCAGACGCGCCGAGACAGAACTTA
ATGGGCCCGCTAACAGCGCGATTTGCTGGTGACCCAATGCGACCAGATGCTCCACGCCCAGTCGCGTACC
GTCTTCATGGGAGAAAATAATACTGTTGATGGGTGTCTGGTCAGAGACATCAAGAAATAACGCCGGAACA
TTAGTGCAGGCAGCTTCCACAGCAATGGCATCCTGGTCATCCAGCGGATAGTTAATGATCAGCCCACTGA
CGCGTTGCGCGAGAAGATTGTGCACCGCCGCTTTACAGGCTTCGACGCCGCTTCGTTCTACCATCGACAC
CACCACGCTGGCACCCAGTTGATCGGCGCGAGATTTAATCGCCGCGACAATTTGCGACGGCGCGTGCAGG
GCCAGACTGGAGGTGGCAACGCCAATCAGCAACGACTGTTTGCCCGCCAGTTGTTGTGCCACGCGGTTGG
GAATGTAATTCAGCTCCGCCATCGCCGCTTCCACTTTTTCCCGCGTTTTCGCAGAAACGTGGCTGGCCTG
GTTCACCACGCGGGAAACGGTCTGATAAGAGACACCGGCATACTCTGCGACATCGTATAACGTTACTGGT
TTCACATTCACCACCCTGAATTGACTCTCTTCCGGGCGCTATCATGCCATACCGCGAAAGGTTTTGCGCC
ATTCGATGGTGTCCGGGATCTCGACGCTCTCCCTTATGCGACTCCTGCATTAGGAAGCAGCCCAGTAGTA
GGTTGAGGCCGTTGAGCACCGCCGCCGCAAGGAATGGTGCATGCAAGGAGATGGCGCCCAACAGTCCCCC
GGCCACGGGGCCTGCCACCATACCCACGCCGAAACAAGCGCTCATGAGCCCGAAGTGGCGAGCCCGATCT
TCCCCATCGGTGATGTCGGCGATATAGGCGCCAGCAACCGCACCTGTGGCGCCGGTGATGCCGGCCACGA
TGCGTCCGGCGTAGAGGATCGAGATCGATCTCGATCCCGCGAAA
